Addgene plasmid #239294: T7pro-tRNA-ITSIle intron-T7tVar1-pRS426
Purpose: Expresses the tRNAIle intron bearing the 5' GGGAGA initially transcribed sequence (ITS); Plasmid #2 of the tet-on overexpression system
Depositing lab: Anita Hopper. Depositing organization: Ohio State University. Publication: Free introns of tRNAs as complementarity-dependent regulators of gene expression. Nostramo RT, Sinopoli PL, Bao A, Metcalf S, Peltier LM, Hopper AK. Mol Cell. 2025 Feb 20;85(4):726-741.e6. doi: 10.1016/j.molcel.2025.01.019. Epub 2025 Feb 11. PubMed 39938518.
Backbone
  Vector backbone: pRS426
  Backbone size w/o insert (bp): 5726
  Total vector size (bp): 5851
  Vector type: Yeast Expression
  Selectable markers: URA3
Growth in bacteria
  Bacterial resistance: Ampicillin, 100 μg/mL
  Growth temperature: 37°C
  Growth strain: DH5alpha
  Copy number: High Copy
Gene/Insert 1
  Gene/Insert name: T7 promoter
  Insert size (bp): 39
Gene/Insert 2
  Gene/Insert name: ITS-tRNAIle intron
  Species: S. cerevisiae (budding yeast)
  Insert size (bp): 66
Gene/Insert 3
  Gene/Insert name: T7 terminator - Var1
  Insert size (bp): 14
Terms and licenses: Academic/Nonprofit Terms; Industry Terms: Not Available to Industry
Depositor comments: The T7 promoter-ITS-tRNAIle intron-T7 terminator (Var1) sequence is inserted between SalI sites.
How to cite: T7pro-tRNA-ITSIle intron-T7tVar1-pRS426 was a gift from Anita Hopper (Addgene plasmid # 239294 ; http://n2t.net/addgene:239294 ; RRID:Addgene_239294)
