[The description below was written by a language model from this plasmid's Addgene catalogue record and pLannotate feature annotations shown in this document.]
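Description:
T7pro-tRNA-ITSIle intron-T7tVar1-pRS426 is a yeast expression plasmid built on pRS426, a high-copy E. coli/S. cerevisiae shuttle vector. In yeast it replicates episomally from the 2μ origin and is selected through the URA3 marker, which complements uracil auxotrophy and can be counterselected with 5-FOA. In bacteria it is maintained at high copy by a ColE1/pUC-type origin and selected with ampicillin through the AmpR β-lactamase gene. The backbone also carries pBluescript-derived elements: an f1 origin, a lacZα fragment with the lac promoter and operator, remnants of the multiple cloning site, and flanking T7 and T3 promoters.

The payload is a very small transcription unit inserted between SalI sites in the polylinker. It consists of a 39 bp T7 promoter segment, a 66 bp sequence encoding the S. cerevisiae tRNAIle intron preceded by a 5' GGGAGA initially transcribed sequence (ITS), and a 14 bp T7 terminator variant (Var1). The annotation shows two T7 promoters in the same orientation: one matches the position of the backbone's native promoter next to lacZα, and the second lies between the two cloning-site fragments, consistent with the inserted cassette. The intron and the short terminator were not annotated automatically. The sequenced record (5,840 nt) is slightly shorter than the stated total size of 5,851 bp.

Because transcription depends on bacteriophage T7 RNA polymerase, the plasmid yields no intron RNA on its own. It is described as plasmid #2 of a tet-on overexpression system, so the polymerase presumably comes from an inducible partner construct, although the record does not describe that component. The system is used to overexpress a free tRNA intron in yeast, in work examining such introns as complementarity-dependent regulators of gene expression.
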