Features (pLannotate 1.2.2; 20 found; start..end, strand, type, name):
    137..186     +  misc_feature   bom (fragment): basis of mobility region from pBR322
    194..409     +  promoter       URA3 promoter: S. cerevisiae URA3
    410..1213    +  CDS            URA3: orotidine-5'-phosphate decarboxylase, required for uracil biosynthesis; S. cerevisiae URA3; yeast auxotrophic marker, counterselectable with 5-fluoroorotic acid (5-FOA)
   1292..1343    +  misc_feature   bom (fragment): basis of mobility region from pBR322
   1371..1799    -  rep_origin     f1 ori (sequence partly withheld): f1 bacteriophage origin of replication; arrow indicates direction of (+) strand synthesis
   1803..1958    -  CDS            lacZα (fragment): LacZα fragment of β-galactosidase; lacZ fragment
   1966..1984    +  promoter       T7 promoter: promoter for bacteriophage T7 RNA polymerase
   1993..2019    -  misc_feature   MCS (fragment): pBluescript multiple cloning site
   2042..2060    +  promoter       T7 promoter: promoter for bacteriophage T7 RNA polymerase
   2138..2225    -  misc_feature   MCS (fragment): pBluescript multiple cloning site
   2238..2256    -  promoter       T3 promoter: promoter for bacteriophage T3 RNA polymerase
   2301..2317    -  protein_bind   lac operator: The lac repressor binds to the lac operator to inhibit transcription in E. coli. This inhibition can be relieved by adding lactose or isopropyl-β-D-thiogalactopyranoside (IPTG). lac repressor encoded by lacI
   2325..2355    -  promoter       lac promoter: promoter for the E. coli lac operon
   2370..2391    -  protein_bind   CAP binding site: CAP binding activates transcription in the presence of cAMP. E. coli catabolite activator protein
   2404..2496    -  CDS            lacI (fragment): lac repressor; lacI; The lac repressor binds to the lac operator to inhibit transcription in E. coli. This inhibition can be relieved by adding lactose or isopropyl-β-D-thiogalactopyranoside (IPTG).
   2679..3267    -  rep_origin     ori: high-copy-number ColE1/pMB1/pBR322/pUC origin of replication
   3438..4298    -  CDS            AmpR: β-lactamase; bla; confers resistance to ampicillin, carbenicillin, and related antibiotics
   4299..4403    -  promoter       AmpR promoter: bla
   4430..5772    -  rep_origin     2μ ori: yeast 2μ plasmid origin of replication
   5840..35      +  CDS            rop (fragment) (across the origin): Rop protein, which maintains plasmids at low copy number; rop
>Addgene plasmid #239294 | T7pro-tRNA-ITSIle intron-T7tVar1-pRS426 | addgene full sequence | sequence record 476823 | Addgene NGS Result
TCGCGCGTTTCGGTGATGACGGTGAAAACCTCTGACACATGCAGCTCCCGGAGACGGTCACAGCTTGTCT
GTAAGCGGATGCCGGGAGCAGACAAGCCCGTCAGGGCGCGTCAGCGGGTGTTGGCGGGTGTCGGGGCTGG
CTTAACTATGCGGCATCAGAGCAGATTGTACTGAGAGTGCACCATACCACCTTTTCAATTCATCATTTTT
TTTTTATTCTTTTTTTTGATTTCGGTTTCCTTGAAATTTTTTTGATTCGGTAATCTCCGAACAGAAGGAA
GAACGAAGGAAGGAGCACAGACTTAGATTGGTATATATACGCATATGTAGTGTTGAAGAAACATGAAATT
GCCCAGTATTCTTAACCCAACTGCACAGAACAAAAACCTGCAGGAAACGAAGATAAATCATGTCGAAAGC
TACATATAAGGAACGTGCTGCTACTCATCCTAGTCCTGTTGCTGCCAAGCTATTTAATATCATGCACGAA
AAGCAAACAAACTTGTGTGCTTCATTGGATGTTCGTACCACCAAGGAATTACTGGAGTTAGTTGAAGCAT
TAGGTCCCAAAATTTGTTTACTAAAAACACATGTGGATATCTTGACTGATTTTTCCATGGAGGGCACAGT
TAAGCCGCTAAAGGCATTATCCGCCAAGTACAATTTTTTACTCTTCGAAGACAGAAAATTTGCTGACATT
GGTAATACAGTCAAATTGCAGTACTCTGCGGGTGTATACAGAATAGCAGAATGGGCAGACATTACGAATG
CACACGGTGTGGTGGGCCCAGGTATTGTTAGCGGTTTGAAGCAGGCGGCAGAAGAAGTAACAAAGGAACC
TAGAGGCCTTTTGATGTTAGCAGAATTGTCATGCAAGGGCTCCCTATCTACTGGAGAATATACTAAGGGT
ACTGTTGACATTGCGAAGAGCGACAAAGATTTTGTTATCGGCTTTATTGCTCAAAGAGACATGGGTGGAA
GAGATGAAGGTTACGATTGGTTGATTATGACACCCGGTGTGGGTTTAGATGACAAGGGAGACGCATTGGG
TCAACAGTATAGAACCGTGGATGATGTGGTCTCTACAGGATCTGACATTATTATTGTTGGAAGAGGACTA
TTTGCAAAGGGAAGGGATGCTAAGGTAGAGGGTGAACGTTACAGAAAAGCAGGCTGGGAAGCATATTTGA
GAAGATGCGGCCAGCAAAACTAAAAAACTGTATTATAAGTAAATGCATGTATACTAAACTCACAAATTAG
AGCTTCAATTTAATTATATCAGTTATTACCCTATGCGGTGTGAAATACCGCACAGATGCGTAAGGAGAAA
ATACCGCATCAGGAAATTGTAAGCGTTAATATTTTGTTAAAATTCGCGTTAAATTTTTGTTAAATCAGCT
CATTTTTTAACCAATAGGCCGAAATCGGCAAAATCCCTTATAAATCAAAAGAATAGACCGAGATAGGGT
[37 nt withheld, positions 1470-1506]
AAAGAACGTGGACTCCAACGTCAAAGG
[49 nt withheld, positions 1534-1582]
T
[91 nt withheld, positions 1584-1674]
G
[124 nt withheld, positions 1676-1799]
CCATTCGCCATTCAGGCTGCGCAACTGTTGGGAAGGGCGATCGGTGCGGGCCTCTTCGCTATTACGCCAG
CTGGCGAAAGGGGGATGTGCTGCAAGGCGATTAAGTTGGGTAACGCCAGGGTTTTCCCAGTCACGACGTT
GTAAAACGACGGCCAGTGAGCGCGCGTAATACGACTCACTATAGGGCGAATTGGGTACCGGGCCCCCCCT
CGAGGTCGACCTCGAGGGTACCGCCGGGAATTTAATACGACTCACTATAGGGAGAGCAACATTCGGTTTC
CGAAGTTTCTGTGCCAAAGACCTTTCAAACAGGCCTTTAAAAGCAATCTGTTTTTTTTGGTCGACGGTAT
CGATAAGCTTGATATCGAATTCCTGCAGCCCGGGGGATCCACTAGTTCTAGAGCGGCCGCCACCGCGGTG
GAGCTCCAGCTTTTGTTCCCTTTAGTGAGGGTTAATTGCGCGCTTGGCGTAATCATGGTCATAGCTGTTT
CCTGTGTGAAATTGTTATCCGCTCACAATTCCACACAACATACGAGCCGGAAGCATAAAGTGTAAAGCCT
GGGGTGCCTAATGAGTGAGCTAACTCACATTAATTGCGTTGCGCTCACTGCCCGCTTTCCAGTCGGGAAA
CCTGTCGTGCCAGCTGCATTAATGAATCGGCCAACGCGCGGGGAGAGGCGGTTTGCGTATTGGGCGCTCT
TCCGCTTCCTCGCTCACTGACTCGCTGCGCTCGGTCGTTCGGCTGCGGCGAGCGGTATCAGCTCACTCAA
AGGCGGTAATACGGTTATCCACAGAATCAGGGGATAACGCAGGAAAGAACATGTGAGCAAAAGGCCAGCA
AAAGGCCAGGAACCGTAAAAAGGCCGCGTTGCTGGCGTTTTTCCATAGGCTCCGCCCCCCTGACGAGCAT
CACAAAAATCGACGCTCAAGTCAGAGGTGGCGAAACCCGACAGGACTATAAAGATACCAGGCGTTTCCCC
CTGGAAGCTCCCTCGTGCGCTCTCCTGTTCCGACCCTGCCGCTTACCGGATACCTGTCCGCCTTTCTCCC
TTCGGGAAGCGTGGCGCTTTCTCATAGCTCACGCTGTAGGTATCTCAGTTCGGTGTAGGTCGTTCGCTCC
AAGCTGGGCTGTGTGCACGAACCCCCCGTTCAGCCCGACCGCTGCGCCTTATCCGGTAACTATCGTCTTG
AGTCCAACCCGGTAAGACACGACTTATCGCCACTGGCAGCAGCCACTGGTAACAGGATTAGCAGAGCGAG
GTATGTAGGCGGTGCTACAGAGTTCTTGAAGTGGTGGCCTAACTACGGCTACACTAGAAGAACAGTATTT
GGTATCTGCGCTCTGCTGAAGCCAGTTACCTTCGGAAAAAGAGTTGGTAGCTCTTGATCCGGCAAACAAA
CCACCGCTGGTAGCGGTGGTTTTTTTGTTTGCAAGCAGCAGATTACGCGCAGAAAAAAAGGATCTCAAGA
AGATCCTTTGATCTTTTCTACGGGGTCTGACGCTCAGTGGAACGAAAACTCACGTTAAGGGATTTTGGTC
ATGAGATTATCAAAAAGGATCTTCACCTAGATCCTTTTAAATTAAAAATGAAGTTTTAAATCAATCTAAA
GTATATATGAGTAAACTTGGTCTGACAGTTACCAATGCTTAATCAGTGAGGCACCTATCTCAGCGATCTG
TCTATTTCGTTCATCCATAGTTGCCTGACTCCCCGTCGTGTAGATAACTACGATACGGGAGGGCTTACCA
TCTGGCCCCAGTGCTGCAATGATACCGCGAGACCCACGCTCACCGGCTCCAGATTTATCAGCAATAAACC
AGCCAGCCGGAAGGGCCGAGCGCAGAAGTGGTCCTGCAACTTTATCCGCCTCCATCCAGTCTATTAATTG
TTGCCGGGAAGCTAGAGTAAGTAGTTCGCCAGTTAATAGTTTGCGCAACGTTGTTGCCATTGCTACAGGC
ATCGTGGTGTCACGCTCGTCGTTTGGTATGGCTTCATTCAGCTCCGGTTCCCAACGATCAAGGCGAGTTA
CATGATCCCCCATGTTGTGCAAAAAAGCGGTTAGCTCCTTCGGTCCTCCGATCGTTGTCAGAAGTAAGTT
GGCCGCAGTGTTATCACTCATGGTTATGGCAGCACTGCATAATTCTCTTACTGTCATGCCATCCGTAAGA
TGCTTTTCTGTGACTGGTGAGTACTCAACCAAGTCATTCTGAGAATAGTGTATGCGGCGACCGAGTTGCT
CTTGCCCGGCGTCAATACGGGATAATACCGCGCCACATAGCAGAACTTTAAAAGTGCTCATCATTGGAAA
ACGTTCTTCGGGGCGAAAACTCTCAAGGATCTTACCGCTGTTGAGATCCAGTTCGATGTAACCCACTCGT
GCACCCAACTGATCTTCAGCATCTTTTACTTTCACCAGCGTTTCTGGGTGAGCAAAAACAGGAAGGCAAA
ATGCCGCAAAAAAGGGAATAAGGGCGACACGGAAATGTTGAATACTCATACTCTTCCTTTTTCAATATTA
TTGAAGCATTTATCAGGGTTATTGTCTCATGAGCGGATACATATTTGAATGTATTTAGAAAAATAAACAA
ATAGGGGTTCCGCGCACATTTCCCCGAAAAGTGCCACCTGAACGAAGCATCTGTGCTTCATTTTGTAGAA
CAAAAATGCAACGCGAGAGCGCTAATTTTTCAAACAAAGAATCTGAGCTGCATTTTTACAGAACAGAAAT
GCAACGCGAAAGCGCTATTTTACCAACGAAGAATCTGTGCTTCATTTTTGTAAAACAAAAATGCAACGCG
AGAGCGCTAATTTTTCAAACAAAGAATCTGAGCTGCATTTTTACAGAACAGAAATGCAACGCGAGAGCGC
TATTTTACCAACAAAGAATCTATACTTCTTTTTTGTTCTACAAAAATGCATCCCGAGAGCGCTATTTTTC
TAACAAAGCATCTTAGATTACTTTTTTTCTCCTTTGTGCGCTCTATAATGCAGTCTCTTGATAACTTTTT
GCACTGTAGGTCCGTTAAGGTTAGAAGAAGGCTACTTTGGTGTCTATTTTCTCTTCCATAAAAAAAGCCT
GACTCCACTTCCCGCGTTTACTGATTACTAGCGAAGCTGCGGGTGCATTTTTTCAAGATAAAGGCATCCC
CGATTATATTCTATACCGATGTGGATTGCGCATACTTTGTGAACAGAAAGTGATAGCGTTGATGATTCTT
CATTGGTCAGAAAATTATGAACGGTTTCTTCTATTTTGTCTCTATATACTACGTATAGGAAATGTTTACA
TTTTCGTATTGTTTTCGATTCACTCTATGAATAGTTCTTACTACAATTTTTTTGTCTAAAGAGTAATACT
AGAGATAAACATAAAAAATGTAGAGGTCGAGTTTAGATGCAAGTTCAAGGAGCGAAAGGTGGATGGGTAG
GTTATATAGGGATATAGCACAGAGATATATAGCAAAGAGATACTTTTGAGCAATGTTTGTGGAAGCGGTA
TTCGCAATATTTTAGTAGCTCGTTACAGTCCGGTGCGTTTTTGGTTTTTTGAAAGTGCGTCTTCAGAGCG
CTTTTGGTTTTCAAAAGCGCTCTGAAGTTCCTATACTTTCTAGAGAATAGGAACTTCGGAATAGGAACTT
CAAAGCGTTTCCGAAAACGAGCGCTTCCGAAAATGCAACGCGAGCTGCGCACATACAGCTCACTGTTCAC
GTCGCACCTATATCTGCGTGTTGCCTGTATATATATATACATGAGAAGAACGGCATAGTGCGTGTTTATG
CTTAAATGCGTACTTATATGCGTCTATTTATGTAGGATGAAAGGTAGTCTAGTACCTCCTGTGATATTAT
CCCATTCCATGCGGGGTATCGTATGCTTCCTTCAGCACTACCCTTTAGCTGTTCTATATGCTGCCACTCC
TCAATTGGATTAGTCTCATCCTTCAATGCTATCATTTCCTTTGATATTGGATCATACTAAGAAACCATTA
TTATCATGACATTAACCTATAAAAATAGGCGTATCACGAGGCCCTTTCGTC
